>Addgene plasmid #86610 | eSpCas9(1.1)_No_FLAG_ATP1A1_G2 | depositor full sequence | sequence record 168846 | eSpCas9(1.1)_No_FLAG_ATP1A1_G2 sequence 8439 bps
GAGGGCCTATTTCCCATGATTCCTTCATATTTGCATATACGATACAAGGCTGTTAGAGAGATAATTGGAA
TTAATTTGACTGTAAACACAAAGATATTAGTACAAAATACGTGACGTAGAAAGTAATAATTTCTTGGGTA
GTTTGCAGTTTTAAAATTATGTTTTAAAATGGACTATCATATGCTTACCGTAACTTGAAAGTATTTCGAT
TTCTTGGCTTTATATATCTTGTGGAAAGGACGAAACACCGATCCAAGCTGCTACAGAAGGTTTTAGAGCT
AGAAATAGCAAGTTAAAATAAGGCTAGTCCGTTATCAACTTGAAAAAGTGGCACCGAGTCGGTGCTTTTT
TGTTTTAGAGCTAGAAATAGCAAGTTAAAATAAGGCTAGTCCGTTTTTAGCGCGTGCGCCAATTCTGCAG
ACAAATGGCTCTAGAGGTACCCGTTACATAACTTACGGTAAATGGCCCGCCTGGCTGACCGCCCAACGAC
CCCCGCCCATTGACGTCAATAGTAACGCCAATAGGGACTTTCCATTGACGTCAATGGGTGGAGTATTTAC
GGTAAACTGCCCACTTGGCAGTACATCAAGTGTATCATATGCCAAGTACGCCCCCTATTGACGTCAATGA
CGGTAAATGGCCCGCCTGGCATTGTGCCCAGTACATGACCTTATGGGACTTTCCTACTTGGCAGTACATC
TACGTATTAGTCATCGCTATTACCATGGTCGAGGTGAGCCCCACGTTCTGCTTCACTCTCCCCATCTCCC
CCCCCTCCCCACCCCCAATTTTGTATTTATTTATTTTTTAATTATTTTGTGCAGCGATGGGGGCGGGGGG
GGGGGGGGGGCGCGCGCCAGGCGGGGCGGGGCGGGGCGAGGGGCGGGGCGGGGCGAGGCGGAGAGGTGCG
GCGGCAGCCAATCAGAGCGGCGCGCTCCGAAAGTTTCCTTTTATGGCGAGGCGGCGGCGGCGGCGGCCCT
ATAAAAAGCGAAGCGCGCGGCGGGCGGGAGTCGCTGCGACGCTGCCTTCGCCCCGTGCCCCGCTCCGCCG
CCGCCTCGCGCCGCCCGCCCCGGCTCTGACTGACCGCGTTACTCCCACAGGTGAGCGGGCGGGACGGCCC
TTCTCCTCCGGGCTGTAATTAGCTGAGCAAGAGGTAAGGGTTTAAGGGATGGTTGGTTGGTGGGGTATTA
ATGTTTAATTACCTGGAGCACCTGCCTGAAATCACTTTTTTTCAGGTTGGACCGGTGCCACCATGGCCCC
AAAGAAGAAGCGGAAGGTCGGTATCCACGGAGTCCCAGCAGCCGACAAGAAGTACAGCATCGGCCTGGAC
ATCGGCACCAACTCTGTGGGCTGGGCCGTGATCACCGACGAGTACAAGGTGCCCAGCAAGAAATTCAAGG
TGCTGGGCAACACCGACCGGCACAGCATCAAGAAGAACCTGATCGGAGCCCTGCTGTTCGACAGCGGCGA
AACAGCCGAGGCCACCCGGCTGAAGAGAACCGCCAGAAGAAGATACACCAGACGGAAGAACCGGATCTGC
TATCTGCAAGAGATCTTCAGCAACGAGATGGCCAAGGTGGACGACAGCTTCTTCCACAGACTGGAAGAGT
CCTTCCTGGTGGAAGAGGATAAGAAGCACGAGCGGCACCCCATCTTCGGCAACATCGTGGACGAGGTGGC
CTACCACGAGAAGTACCCCACCATCTACCACCTGAGAAAGAAACTGGTGGACAGCACCGACAAGGCCGAC
CTGCGGCTGATCTATCTGGCCCTGGCCCACATGATCAAGTTCCGGGGCCACTTCCTGATCGAGGGCGACC
TGAACCCCGACAACAGCGACGTGGACAAGCTGTTCATCCAGCTGGTGCAGACCTACAACCAGCTGTTCGA
GGAAAACCCCATCAACGCCAGCGGCGTGGACGCCAAGGCCATCCTGTCTGCCAGACTGAGCAAGAGCAGA
CGGCTGGAAAATCTGATCGCCCAGCTGCCCGGCGAGAAGAAGAATGGCCTGTTCGGAAACCTGATTGCCC
TGAGCCTGGGCCTGACCCCCAACTTCAAGAGCAACTTCGACCTGGCCGAGGATGCCAAACTGCAGCTGAG
CAAGGACACCTACGACGACGACCTGGACAACCTGCTGGCCCAGATCGGCGACCAGTACGCCGACCTGTTT
CTGGCCGCCAAGAACCTGTCCGACGCCATCCTGCTGAGCGACATCCTGAGAGTGAACACCGAGATCACCA
AGGCCCCCCTGAGCGCCTCTATGATCAAGAGATACGACGAGCACCACCAGGACCTGACCCTGCTGAAAGC
TCTCGTGCGGCAGCAGCTGCCTGAGAAGTACAAAGAGATTTTCTTCGACCAGAGCAAGAACGGCTACGCC
GGCTACATTGACGGCGGAGCCAGCCAGGAAGAGTTCTACAAGTTCATCAAGCCCATCCTGGAAAAGATGG
ACGGCACCGAGGAACTGCTCGTGAAGCTGAACAGAGAGGACCTGCTGCGGAAGCAGCGGACCTTCGACAA
CGGCAGCATCCCCCACCAGATCCACCTGGGAGAGCTGCACGCCATTCTGCGGCGGCAGGAAGATTTTTAC
CCATTCCTGAAGGACAACCGGGAAAAGATCGAGAAGATCCTGACCTTCCGCATCCCCTACTACGTGGGCC
CTCTGGCCAGGGGAAACAGCAGATTCGCCTGGATGACCAGAAAGAGCGAGGAAACCATCACCCCCTGGAA
CTTCGAGGAAGTGGTGGACAAGGGCGCTTCCGCCCAGAGCTTCATCGAGCGGATGACCAACTTCGATAAG
AACCTGCCCAACGAGAAGGTGCTGCCCAAGCACAGCCTGCTGTACGAGTACTTCACCGTGTATAACGAGC
TGACCAAAGTGAAATACGTGACCGAGGGAATGAGAAAGCCCGCCTTCCTGAGCGGCGAGCAGAAAAAGGC
CATCGTGGACCTGCTGTTCAAGACCAACCGGAAAGTGACCGTGAAGCAGCTGAAAGAGGACTACTTCAAG
AAAATCGAGTGCTTCGACTCCGTGGAAATCTCCGGCGTGGAAGATCGGTTCAACGCCTCCCTGGGCACAT
ACCACGATCTGCTGAAAATTATCAAGGACAAGGACTTCCTGGACAATGAGGAAAACGAGGACATTCTGGA
AGATATCGTGCTGACCCTGACACTGTTTGAGGACAGAGAGATGATCGAGGAACGGCTGAAAACCTATGCC
CACCTGTTCGACGACAAAGTGATGAAGCAGCTGAAGCGGCGGAGATACACCGGCTGGGGCAGGCTGAGCC
GGAAGCTGATCAACGGCATCCGGGACAAGCAGTCCGGCAAGACAATCCTGGATTTCCTGAAGTCCGACGG
CTTCGCCAACAGAAACTTCATGCAGCTGATCCACGACGACAGCCTGACCTTTAAAGAGGACATCCAGAAA
GCCCAGGTGTCCGGCCAGGGCGATAGCCTGCACGAGCACATTGCCAATCTGGCCGGCAGCCCCGCCATTA
AGAAGGGCATCCTGCAGACAGTGAAGGTGGTGGACGAGCTCGTGAAAGTGATGGGCCGGCACAAGCCCGA
GAACATCGTGATCGAAATGGCCAGAGAGAACCAGACCACCCAGAAGGGACAGAAGAACAGCCGCGAGAGA
ATGAAGCGGATCGAAGAGGGCATCAAAGAGCTGGGCAGCCAGATCCTGAAAGAACACCCCGTGGAAAACA
CCCAGCTGCAGAACGAGAAGCTGTACCTGTACTACCTGCAGAATGGGCGGGATATGTACGTGGACCAGGA
ACTGGACATCAACCGGCTGTCCGACTACGATGTGGACCATATCGTGCCTCAGAGCTTTCTGGCCGACGAC
TCCATCGACAACAAGGTGCTGACCAGAAGCGACAAGAACCGGGGCAAGAGCGACAACGTGCCCTCCGAAG
AGGTCGTGAAGAAGATGAAGAACTACTGGCGGCAGCTGCTGAACGCCAAGCTGATTACCCAGAGAAAGTT
CGACAATCTGACCAAGGCCGAGAGAGGCGGCCTGAGCGAACTGGATAAGGCCGGCTTCATCAAGAGACAG
CTGGTGGAAACCCGGCAGATCACAAAGCACGTGGCACAGATCCTGGACTCCCGGATGAACACTAAGTACG
ACGAGAATGACAAGCTGATCCGGGAAGTGAAAGTGATCACCCTGAAGTCCAAGCTGGTGTCCGATTTCCG
GAAGGATTTCCAGTTTTACAAAGTGCGCGAGATCAACAACTACCACCACGCCCACGACGCCTACCTGAAC
GCCGTCGTGGGAACCGCCCTGATCAAAAAGTACCCTGCGCTGGAAAGCGAGTTCGTGTACGGCGACTACA
AGGTGTACGACGTGCGGAAGATGATCGCCAAGAGCGAGCAGGAAATCGGCAAGGCTACCGCCAAGTACTT
CTTCTACAGCAACATCATGAACTTTTTCAAGACCGAGATTACCCTGGCCAACGGCGAGATCCGGAAGGCG
CCTCTGATCGAGACAAACGGCGAAACCGGGGAGATCGTGTGGGATAAGGGCCGGGATTTTGCCACCGTGC
GGAAAGTGCTGAGCATGCCCCAAGTGAATATCGTGAAAAAGACCGAGGTGCAGACAGGCGGCTTCAGCAA
AGAGTCTATCCTGCCCAAGAGGAACAGCGATAAGCTGATCGCCAGAAAGAAGGACTGGGACCCTAAGAAG
TACGGCGGCTTCGACAGCCCCACCGTGGCCTATTCTGTGCTGGTGGTGGCCAAAGTGGAAAAGGGCAAGT
CCAAGAAACTGAAGAGTGTGAAAGAGCTGCTGGGGATCACCATCATGGAAAGAAGCAGCTTCGAGAAGAA
TCCCATCGACTTTCTGGAAGCCAAGGGCTACAAAGAAGTGAAAAAGGACCTGATCATCAAGCTGCCTAAG
TACTCCCTGTTCGAGCTGGAAAACGGCCGGAAGAGAATGCTGGCCTCTGCCGGCGAACTGCAGAAGGGAA
ACGAACTGGCCCTGCCCTCCAAATATGTGAACTTCCTGTACCTGGCCAGCCACTATGAGAAGCTGAAGGG
CTCCCCCGAGGATAATGAGCAGAAACAGCTGTTTGTGGAACAGCACAAGCACTACCTGGACGAGATCATC
GAGCAGATCAGCGAGTTCTCCAAGAGAGTGATCCTGGCCGACGCTAATCTGGACAAAGTGCTGTCCGCCT
ACAACAAGCACCGGGATAAGCCCATCAGAGAGCAGGCCGAGAATATCATCCACCTGTTTACCCTGACCAA
TCTGGGAGCCCCTGCCGCCTTCAAGTACTTTGACACCACCATCGACCGGAAGAGGTACACCAGCACCAAA
GAGGTGCTGGACGCCACCCTGATCCACCAGAGCATCACCGGCCTGTACGAGACACGGATCGACCTGTCTC
AGCTGGGAGGCGACAAAAGGCCGGCGGCCACGAAAAAGGCCGGCCAGGCAAAAAAGAAAAAGTAAGAATT
CCTAGAGCTCGCTGATCAGCCTCGACTGTGCCTTCTAGTTGCCAGCCATCTGTTGTTTGCCCCTCCCCCG
TGCCTTCCTTGACCCTGGAAGGTGCCACTCCCACTGTCCTTTCCTAATAAAATGAGGAAATTGCATCGCA
TTGTCTGAGTAGGTGTCATTCTATTCTGGGGGGTGGGGTGGGGCAGGACAGCAAGGGGGAGGATTGGGAA
GAGAATAGCAGGCATGCTGGGGAGCGGCCGCAGGAACCCCTAGTGATGGAGTTGGCCACTCCCTCTCTGC
GCGCTCGCTCGCTCACTGAGGCCGGGCGACCAAAGGTCGCCCGACGCCCGGGCTTTGCCCGGGCGGCCTC
AGTGAGCGAGCGAGCGCGCAGCTGCCTGCAGGGGCGCCTGATGCGGTATTTTCTCCTTACGCATCTGTGC
GGTATTTCACACCGCATA
[142 nt withheld, positions 5899-6040]
C
[141 nt withheld, positions 6042-6182]
CCTTTGACGTTGGAGTCCACGTTCTTT
[37 nt withheld, positions 6210-6246]
ACCCTATCTCGGGCTATTCTTTTGATTTATAAGGGATTTTGCCGATTTCGGCCTATTGGTTAAAAAATGA
GCTGATTTAACAAAAATTTAACGCGAATTTTAACAAAATATTAACGTTTACAATTTTATGGTGCACTCTC
AGTACAATCTGCTCTGATGCCGCATAGTTAAGCCAGCCCCGACACCCGCCAACACCCGCTGACGCGCCCT
GACGGGCTTGTCTGCTCCCGGCATCCGCTTACAGACAAGCTGTGACCGTCTCCGGGAGCTGCATGTGTCA
GAGGTTTTCACCGTCATCACCGAAACGCGCGAGACGAAAGGGCCTCGTGATACGCCTATTTTTATAGGTT
AATGTCATGATAATAATGGTTTCTTAGACGTCAGGTGGCACTTTTCGGGGAAATGTGCGCGGAACCCCTA
TTTGTTTATTTTTCTAAATACATTCAAATATGTATCCGCTCATGAGACAATAACCCTGATAAATGCTTCA
ATAATATTGAAAAAGGAAGAGTATGAGTATTCAACATTTCCGTGTCGCCCTTATTCCCTTTTTTGCGGCA
TTTTGCCTTCCTGTTTTTGCTCACCCAGAAACGCTGGTGAAAGTAAAAGATGCTGAAGATCAGTTGGGTG
CACGAGTGGGTTACATCGAACTGGATCTCAACAGCGGTAAGATCCTTGAGAGTTTTCGCCCCGAAGAACG
TTTTCCAATGATGAGCACTTTTAAAGTTCTGCTATGTGGCGCGGTATTATCCCGTATTGACGCCGGGCAA
GAGCAACTCGGTCGCCGCATACACTATTCTCAGAATGACTTGGTTGAGTACTCACCAGTCACAGAAAAGC
ATCTTACGGATGGCATGACAGTAAGAGAATTATGCAGTGCTGCCATAACCATGAGTGATAACACTGCGGC
CAACTTACTTCTGACAACGATCGGAGGACCGAAGGAGCTAACCGCTTTTTTGCACAACATGGGGGATCAT
GTAACTCGCCTTGATCGTTGGGAACCGGAGCTGAATGAAGCCATACCAAACGACGAGCGTGACACCACGA
TGCCTGTAGCAATGGCAACAACGTTGCGCAAACTATTAACTGGCGAACTACTTACTCTAGCTTCCCGGCA
ACAATTAATAGACTGGATGGAGGCGGATAAAGTTGCAGGACCACTTCTGCGCTCGGCCCTTCCGGCTGGC
TGGTTTATTGCTGATAAATCTGGAGCCGGTGAGCGTGGAAGCCGCGGTATCATTGCAGCACTGGGGCCAG
ATGGTAAGCCCTCCCGTATCGTAGTTATCTACACGACGGGGAGTCAGGCAACTATGGATGAACGAAATAG
ACAGATCGCTGAGATAGGTGCCTCACTGATTAAGCATTGGTAACTGTCAGACCAAGTTTACTCATATATA
CTTTAGATTGATTTAAAACTTCATTTTTAATTTAAAAGGATCTAGGTGAAGATCCTTTTTGATAATCTCA
TGACCAAAATCCCTTAACGTGAGTTTTCGTTCCACTGAGCGTCAGACCCCGTAGAAAAGATCAAAGGATC
TTCTTGAGATCCTTTTTTTCTGCGCGTAATCTGCTGCTTGCAAACAAAAAAACCACCGCTACCAGCGGTG
GTTTGTTTGCCGGATCAAGAGCTACCAACTCTTTTTCCGAAGGTAACTGGCTTCAGCAGAGCGCAGATAC
CAAATACTGTCCTTCTAGTGTAGCCGTAGTTAGGCCACCACTTCAAGAACTCTGTAGCACCGCCTACATA
CCTCGCTCTGCTAATCCTGTTACCAGTGGCTGCTGCCAGTGGCGATAAGTCGTGTCTTACCGGGTTGGAC
TCAAGACGATAGTTACCGGATAAGGCGCAGCGGTCGGGCTGAACGGGGGGTTCGTGCACACAGCCCAGCT
TGGAGCGAACGACCTACACCGAACTGAGATACCTACAGCGTGAGCTATGAGAAAGCGCCACGCTTCCCGA
AGGGAGAAAGGCGGACAGGTATCCGGTAAGCGGCAGGGTCGGAACAGGAGAGCGCACGAGGGAGCTTCCA
GGGGGAAACGCCTGGTATCTTTATAGTCCTGTCGGGTTTCGCCACCTCTGACTTGAGCGTCGATTTTTGT
GATGCTCGTCAGGGGGGCGGAGCCTATGGAAAAACGCCAGCAACGCGGCCTTTTTACGGTTCCTGGCCTT
TTGCTGGCCTTTTGCTCACATGT
Features (pLannotate 1.2.2; 18 found; start..end, strand, type, name):
      1..241     +  promoter       U6 promoter: RNA polymerase III promoter for human U6 snRNA
    270..345     +  misc_RNA       gRNA scaffold: guide RNA scaffold for the Streptococcus pyogenes CRISPR/Cas9 system
    352..395     +  misc_RNA       gRNA scaffold (fragment): guide RNA scaffold for the Streptococcus pyogenes CRISPR/Cas9 system
    442..727     +  enhancer       CMV enhancer: human cytomegalovirus immediate early enhancer; contains an 18-bp deletion relative to the standard CMV enhancer
    729..1006    +  promoter       chicken β-actin promoter: No description available
   1007..1235    +  intron         hybrid intron: hybrid between chicken β-actin (CBA) and minute virus of mice (MMV) introns (Gray et al., 2011)
   1304..2905    +  CDS            Cas9(N): N-terminal portion of Streptococcus pyogenes Cas9 (Zetsche et al., 2015)
   2906..5404    +  CDS            Cas9(C): C-terminal portion of Streptococcus pyogenes Cas9 (Zetsche et al., 2015)
   5405..5452    +  CDS            nucleoplasmin NLS: bipartite nuclear localization signal from nucleoplasmin
   5486..5597    +  polyA_signal   bGH poly(A) signal: bovine growth hormone polyadenylation signal
   5702..5842    +  repeat_region  AAV2 ITR: inverted terminal repeat of adeno-associated virus serotype 2 inverted
   5847..5898    -  misc_feature   bom (fragment): basis of mobility region from pBR322
   5917..6297    +  rep_origin     M13 ori (sequence partly withheld): M13 bacteriophage origin of replication; arrow indicates direction of (+) strand synthesis
   6373..6422    -  misc_feature   bom (fragment): basis of mobility region from pBR322
   6524..6559    -  CDS            rop (fragment): Rop protein, which maintains plasmids at low copy number; rop
   6654..6758    +  promoter       AmpR promoter: bla
   6759..7619    +  CDS            AmpR: β-lactamase; bla; confers resistance to ampicillin, carbenicillin, and related antibiotics
   7790..8378    +  rep_origin     ori: high-copy-number ColE1/pMB1/pBR322/pUC origin of replication
