[The description below was written by a language model from this plasmid's Addgene catalogue record and pLannotate feature annotations shown in this document.]
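Description:
eSpCas9(1.1)_No_FLAG_ATP1A1_G2 is an 8,439 bp, pX330-type all-in-one CRISPR plasmid for transient expression in mammalian cells. It delivers both a single guide RNA and an enhanced-specificity Streptococcus pyogenes Cas9 from one backbone (pX330-U6-Chimeric_BB-CBh-hSpCas9). In bacteria it is maintained at high copy through a ColE1/pUC-type origin and selected with ampicillin via the β-lactamase gene. The backbone also retains an M13/f1-type phage origin, a single annotated AAV2 ITR downstream of the expression cassette, and small bom and rop remnants, none of which matter for its intended use.

Two expression units sit in tandem. A human U6 RNA polymerase III promoter drives the ATP1A1 G2 guide, fused to the S. pyogenes gRNA scaffold, which directs cleavage to exon 4 of ATP1A1; a partial second scaffold fragment is also annotated just downstream. The nuclease is driven by the CBh promoter, made up of a CMV enhancer, the chicken β-actin promoter and a hybrid CBA/MVM intron. The Cas9 open reading frame is annotated as contiguous N- and C-terminal portions, followed by a C-terminal nucleoplasmin bipartite NLS and the bGH polyadenylation signal. The record states that Cas9 carries K848A, K1003A and R1060A, the eSpCas9(1.1) substitutions intended to reduce off-target cleavage, and that the FLAG epitope of the parental vector has been removed.

The vector type is recorded as co-selection via NHEJ using ouabain. ATP1A1 encodes the Na+/K+-ATPase subunit targeted by ouabain, so NHEJ-induced mutations at this site can confer drug resistance. This enriches for cells with active nuclease, allowing marker-free enrichment of edits made at a second locus of interest.
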