Addgene plasmid #86610: eSpCas9(1.1)_No_FLAG_ATP1A1_G2
Purpose: Expresses the ATP1A1 G2 sgRNA in combination with FLAGless eSpCas9(1.1) to target ATP1A1 exon 4. Px330-like plasmid
Depositing lab: Yannick Doyon. Depositing organization: Universite Laval. Publication: Marker-free coselection for CRISPR-driven genome editing in human cells. Agudelo D, Duringer A, Bozoyan L, Huard CC, Carter S, Loehr J, Synodinou D, Drouin M, Salsman J, Dellaire G, Laganiere J, Doyon Y. Nat Methods. 2017 Apr 17. doi: 10.1038/nmeth.4265. PubMed 28417998.
Backbone
  Vector backbone: pX330-U6-Chimeric_BB-CBh-hSpCas9
  Total vector size (bp): 8439
  Vector type: Mammalian Expression, CRISPR ; Co-selection via NHEJ using ouabain
Growth in bacteria
  Bacterial resistance: Ampicillin, 100 μg/mL
  Growth temperature: 37°C
  Growth strain: DH5alpha
  Copy number: High Copy
Gene/Insert
  Gene/Insert name: ATP1A1 G2 sgRNA + FLAGless enhanced specificity Cas9 (1.1) (alt name: eSpCas9(1.1)_No_FLAG)
  Species: S. pyogenes
  Insert size (bp): 8439
  Mutation: K848A, K1003A, & R1060A
  Promoter: CBh
  Cloning method: Restriction Enzyme; 5′ cloning site AgeI (not destroyed); 3′ cloning site EcoRI (not destroyed)
  Sequencing primers: 5′ agggatggttggttggtggg; 3′ CCAATCCTCCCCCTTGCTGT
Terms and licenses: Academic/Nonprofit Terms; Industry Terms: Not Available to Industry
Depositor comments: gRNA target sequence is gatccaagctgctacagaag.
How to cite: eSpCas9(1.1)_No_FLAG_ATP1A1_G2 was a gift from Yannick Doyon (Addgene plasmid # 86610 ; http://n2t.net/addgene:86610 ; RRID:Addgene_86610)
