>Addgene plasmid #86610 | eSpCas9(1.1)_No_FLAG_ATP1A1_G2 | addgene partial sequence | sequence record 171413 | Addgene Partial NGS Result
GGCGGGAGTCGCTGCGCGCTGCCTTCGCCCCGTGCCCCGCTCCGCCGCCGCCTCGCGCCGCCCGCCCCGG
CTCTGACTGACCGCGTTACTCCCACAGGTGAGCGGGCGGGACGGCCCTTCTCCTCCGGGCTGTAATTAGC
TGAGCAAGAGGTAAGGGTTTAAGGGATGGTTGGTTGGTGGGGTATTAATGTTTAATTACCTGGAGCACCT
GCCTGAAATCACTTTTTTTCAGGTTGGACCGGTGCCACCATGGCCCCAAAGAAGAAGCGGAAGGTCGGTA
TCCACGGAGTCCCAGCAGCCGACAAGAAGTACAGCATCGGCCTGGACATCGGCACCAACTCTGTGGGCTG
GGCCGTGATCACCGACGAGTACAAGGTGCCCAGCAAGAAATTCAAGGTGCTGGGCAACACCGACCGGCAC
AGCATCAAGAAGAACCTGATCGGAGCCCTGCTGTTCGACAGCGGCGAAACAGCCGAGGCCACCCGGCTGA
AGAGAACCGCCAGAAGAAGATACACCAGACGGAAGAACCGGATCTGCTATCTGCAAGAGATCTTCAGCAA
CGAGATGGCCAAGGTGGACGACAGCTTCTTCCACAGACTGGAAGAGTCCTTCCTGGTGGAAGAGGATAAG
AAGCACGAGCGGCACCCCATCTTCGGCAACATCGTGGACGAGGTGGCCTACCACGAGAAGTACCCCACCA
TCTACCACCTGAGAAAGAAACTGGTGGACAGCACCGACAAGGCCGACCTGCGGCTGATCTATCTGGCCCT
GGCCCACATGATCAAGTTCCGGGGCCACTTCCTGATCGAGGGCGACCTGAACCCCGACAACAGCGACGTG
GACAAGCTGTTCATCCAGCTGGTGCAGACCTACAACCAGCTGTTCGAGGAAAACCCCATCAACGCCAGCG
GCGTGGACGCCAAGGCCATCCTGTCTGCCAGACTGAGCAAGAGCAGACGGCTGGAAAATCTGATCGCCCA
GCTGCCCGGCGAGAAGAAGAATGGCCTGTTCGGAAACCTGATTGCCCTGAGCCTGGGCCTGACCCCCAAC
TTCAAGAGCAACTTCGACCTGGCCGAGGATGCCAAACTGCAGCTGAGCAAGGACACCTACGACGACGACC
TGGACAACCTGCTGGCCCAGATCGGCGACCAGTACGCCGACCTGTTTCTGGCCGCCAAGAACCTGTCCGA
CGCCATCCTGCTGAGCGACATCCTGAGAGTGAACACCGAGATCACCAAGGCCCCCCTGAGCGCCTCTATG
ATCAAGAGATACGACGAGCACCACCAGGACCTGACCCTGCTGAAAGCTCTCGTGCGGCAGCAGCTGCCTG
AGAAGTACAAAGAGATTTTCTTCGACCAGAGCAAGAACGGCTACGCCGGCTACATTGACGGCGGAGCCAG
CCAGGAAGAGTTCTACAAGTTCATCAAGCCCATCCTGGAAAAGATGGACGGCACCGAGGAACTGCTCGTG
AAGCTGAACAGAGAGGACCTGCTGCGGAAGCAGCGGACCTTCGACAACGGCAGCATCCCCCACCAGATCC
ACCTGGGAGAGCTGCACGCCATTCTGCGGCGGCAGGAAGATTTTTACCCATTCCTGAAGGACAACCGGGA
AAAGATCGAGAAGATCCTGACCTTCCGCATCCCCTACTACGTGGGCCCTCTGGCCAGGGGAAACAGCAGA
TTCGCCTGGATGACCAGAAAGAGCGAGGAAACCATCACCCCCTGGAACTTCGAGGAAGTGGTGGACAAGG
GCGCTTCCGCCCAGAGCTTCATCGAGCGGATGACCAACTTCGATAAGAACCTGCCCAACGAGAAGGTGCT
GCCCAAGCACAGCCTGCTGTACGAGTACTTCACCGTGTATAACGAGCTGACCAAAGTGAAATACGTGACC
GAGGGAATGAGAAAGCCCGCCTTCCTGAGCGGCGAGCAGAAAAAGGCCATCGTGGACCTGCTGTTCAAGA
CCAACCGGAAAGTGACCGTGAAGCAGCTGAAAGAGGACTACTTCAAGAAAATCGAGTGCTTCGACTCCGT
GGAAATCTCCGGCGTGGAAGATCGGTTCAACGCCTCCCTGGGCACATACCACGATCTGCTGAAAATTATC
AAGGACAAGGACTTCCTGGACAATGAGGAAAACGAGGACATTCTGGAAGATATCGTGCTGACCCTGACAC
TGTTTGAGGACAGAGAGATGATCGAGGAACGGCTGAAAACCTATGCCCACCTGTTCGACGACAAAGTGAT
GAAGCAGCTGAAGCGGCGGAGATACACCGGCTGGGGCAGGCTGAGCCGGAAGCTGATCAACGGCATCCGG
GACAAGCAGTCCGGCAAGACAATCCTGGATTTCCTGAAGTCCGACGGCTTCGCCAACAGAAACTTCATGC
AGCTGATCCACGACGACAGCCTGACCTTTAAAGAGGACATCCAGAAAGCCCAGGTGTCCGGCCAGGGCGA
TAGCCTGCACGAGCACATTGCCAATCTGGCCGGCAGCCCCGCCATTAAGAAGGGCATCCTGCAGACAGTG
AAGGTGGTGGACGAGCTCGTGAAAGTGATGGGCCGGCACAAGCCCGAGAACATCGTGATCGAAATGGCCA
GAGAGAACCAGACCACCCAGAAGGGACAGAAGAACAGCCGCGAGAGAATGAAGCGGATCGAAGAGGGCAT
CAAAGAGCTGGGCAGCCAGATCCTGAAAGAACACCCCGTGGAAAACACCCAGCTGCAGAACGAGAAGCTG
TACCTGTACTACCTGCAGAATGGGCGGGATATGTACGTGGACCAGGAACTGGACATCAACCGGCTGTCCG
ACTACGATGTGGACCATATCGTGCCTCAGAGCTTTCTGGCCGACGACTCCATCGACAACAAGGTGCTGAC
CAGAAGCGACAAGAACCGGGGCAAGAGCGACAACGTGCCCTCCGAAGAGGTCGTGAAGAAGATGAAGAAC
TACTGGCGGCAGCTGCTGAACGCCAAGCTGATTACCCAGAGAAAGTTCGACAATCTGACCAAGGCCGAGA
GAGGCGGCCTGAGCGAACTGGATAAGGCCGGCTTCATCAAGAGACAGCTGGTGGAAACCCGGCAGATCAC
AAAGCACGTGGCACAGATCCTGGACTCCCGGATGAACACTAAGTACGACGAGAATGACAAGCTGATCCGG
GAAGTGAAAGTGATCACCCTGAAGTCCAAGCTGGTGTCCGATTTCCGGAAGGATTTCCAGTTTTACAAAG
TGCGCGAGATCAACAACTACCACCACGCCCACGACGCCTACCTGAACGCCGTCGTGGGAACCGCCCTGAT
CAAAAAGTACCCTGCGCTGGAAAGCGAGTTCGTGTACGGCGACTACAAGGTGTACGACGTGCGGAAGATG
ATCGCCAAGAGCGAGCAGGAAATCGGCAAGGCTACCGCCAAGTACTTCTTCTACAGCAACATCATGAACT
TTTTCAAGACCGAGATTACCCTGGCCAACGGCGAGATCCGGAAGGCGCCTCTGATCGAGACAAACGGCGA
AACCGGGGAGATCGTGTGGGATAAGGGCCGGGATTTTGCCACCGTGCGGAAAGTGCTGAGCATGCCCCAA
GTGAATATCGTGAAAAAGACCGAGGTGCAGACAGGCGGCTTCAGCAAAGAGTCTATCCTGCCCAAGAGGA
ACAGCGATAAGCTGATCGCCAGAAAGAAGGACTGGGACCCTAAGAAGTACGGCGGCTTCGACAGCCCCAC
CGTGGCCTATTCTGTGCTGGTGGTGGCCAAAGTGGAAAAGGGCAAGTCCAAGAAACTGAAGAGTGTGAAA
GAGCTGCTGGGGATCACCATCATGGAAAGAAGCAGCTTCGAGAAGAATCCCATCGACTTTCTGGAAGCCA
AGGGCTACAAAGAAGTGAAAAAGGACCTGATCATCAAGCTGCCTAAGTACTCCCTGTTCGAGCTGGAAAA
CGGCCGGAAGAGAATGCTGGCCTCTGCCGGCGAACTGCAGAAGGGAAACGAACTGGCCCTGCCCTCCAAA
TATGTGAACTTCCTGTACCTGGCCAGCCACTATGAGAAGCTGAAGGGCTCCCCCGAGGATAATGAGCAGA
AACAGCTGTTTGTGGAACAGCACAAGCACTACCTGGACGAGATCATCGAGCAGATCAGCGAGTTCTCCAA
GAGAGTGATCCTGGCCGACGCTAATCTGGACAAAGTGCTGTCCGCCTACAACAAGCACCGGGATAAGCCC
ATCAGAGAGCAGGCCGAGAATATCATCCACCTGTTTACCCTGACCAATCTGGGAGCCCCTGCCGCCTTCA
AGTACTTTGACACCACCATCGACCGGAAGAGGTACACCAGCACCAAAGAGGTGCTGGACGCCACCCTGAT
CCACCAGAGCATCACCGGCCTGTACGAGACACGGATCGACCTGTCTCAGCTGGGAGGCGACAAAAGGCCG
GCGGCCACGAAAAAGGCCGGCCAGGCAAAAAAGAAAAAGTAAGAATTCCTAGAGCTCGCTGATCAGCCTC
GACTGTGCCTTCTAGTTGCCAGCCATCTGTTGTTTGCCCCTCCCCCGTGCCTTCCTTGACCCTGGAAGGT
GCCACTCCCACTGTCCTTTCCTAATAAAATGAGGAAATTGCATCGCATTGTCTGAGTAGGTGTCATTCTA
TTCTGGGGGGTGGGGTGGGGCAGGACAGCAAGGGGGAGGATTGGGAAGAGAATAGCAGGCATGCTGGGGA
GCGGCCGCAGGAACCCCTAGTGATGGAGTTGGCCACTCCCTCTCTGCGCGCTCGCTCGCTCACTGAGGCC
GGGCGACCAAAGGTCGCCCGACGCCCGGGCTTTGCCCGGGCGGCCTCAGTGAGCGAGCGAGCGCGCAGCT
GCCTGCAGGGGCGCCTGATGCGGTATTTTCTCCTTACGCATCTGTGCGGTATTTCACACCGCATA
[95 nt withheld, positions 4896-4990]
T
[46 nt withheld, positions 4992-5037]
C
[141 nt withheld, positions 5039-5179]
CCTTTGACGTTGGAGTCCACGTTCTTT
[37 nt withheld, positions 5207-5243]
ACTCTATCTCGGGCTATTCTTTTGATTTATAAGGGATTTTGCCGATTTCGGTCTATTGGTTAAAAAATGA
GCTGATTTAACAAAAATTTAACGCGAATTTTAACAAAATATTAACGTTTACAATTTTATGGTGCACTCTC
AGTACAATCTGCTCTGATGCCGCATAGTTAAGCCAGCCCCGACACCCGCCAACACCCGCTGACGCGCCCT
GACGGGCTTGTCTGCTCCCGGCATCCGCTTACAGACAAGCTGTGACCGTCTCCGGGAGCTGCATGTGTCA
GAGGTTTTCACCGTCATCACCGAAACGCGCGAGACGAAAGGGCCTCGTGATACGCCTATTTTTATAGGTT
AATGTCATGATAATAATGGTTTCTTAGACGTCAGGTGGCACTTTTCGGGGAAATGTGCGCGGAACCCCTA
TTTGTTTATTTTTCTAAATACATTCAAATATGTATCCGCTCATGAGACAATAACCCTGATAAATGCTTCA
ATAATATTGAAAAAGGAAGAGTATGAGTATTCAACATTTCCGTGTCGCCCTTATTCCCTTTTTTGCGGCA
TTTTGCCTTCCTGTTTTTGCTCACCCAGAAACGCTGGTGAAAGTAAAAGATGCTGAAGATCAGTTGGGTG
CACGAGTGGGTTACATCGAACTGGATCTCAACAGCGGTAAGATCCTTGAGAGTTTTCGCCCCGAAGAACG
TTTTCCAATGATGAGCACTTTTAAAGTTCTGCTATGTGGCGCGGTATTATCCCGTATTGACGCCGGGCAA
GAGCAACTCGGTCGCCGCATACACTATTCTCAGAATGACTTGGTTGAGTACTCACCAGTCACAGAAAAGC
ATCTTACGGATGGCATGACAGTAAGAGAATTATGCAGTGCTGCCATAACCATGAGTGATAACACTGCGGC
CAACTTACTTCTGACAACGATCGGAGGACCGAAGGAGCTAACCGCTTTTTTGCACAACATGGGGGATCAT
GTAACTCGCCTTGATCGTTGGGAACCGGAGCTGAATGAAGCCATACCAAACGACGAGCGTGACACCACGA
TGCCTGTAGCAATGGCAACAACGTTGCGCAAACTATTAACTGGCGAACTACTTACTCTAGCTTCCCGGCA
ACAATTAATAGACTGGATGGAGGCGGATAAAGTTGCAGGACCACTTCTGCGCTCGGCCCTTCCGGCTGGC
TGGTTTATTGCTGATAAATCTGGAGCCGGTGAGCGTGGAAGCCGCGGTATCATTGCAGCACTGGGGCCAG
ATGGTAAGCCCTCCCGTATCGTAGTTATCTACACGACGGGGAGTCAGGCAACTATGGATGAACGAAATAG
ACAGATCGCTGAGATAGGTGCCTCACTGATTAAGCATTGGTAACTGTCAGACCAAGTTTACTCATATATA
CTTTAGATTGATTTAAAACTTCATTTTTAATTTAAAAGGATCTAGGTGAAGATCCTTTTTGATAATCTCA
TGACCAAAATCCCTTAACGTGAGTTTTCGTTCCACTGAGCGTCAGACCCCGTAGAAAAGATCAAAGGATC
TTCTTGAGATCCTTTTTTTCTGCGCGTAATCTGCTGCTTGCAAACAAAAAAACCACCGCTACCAGCGGTG
GTTTGTTTGCCGGATCAAGAGCTACCAACTCTTTTTCCGAAGGTAACTGGCTTCAGCAGAGCGCAGATAC
CAAATACTGTTCTTCTAGTGTAGCCGTAGTTAGGCCACCACTTCAAGAACTCTGTAGCACCGCCTACATA
CCTCGCTCTGCTAATCCTGTTACCAGTGGCTGCTGCCAGTGGCGATAAGTCGTGTCTTACCGGGTTGGAC
TCAAGACGATAGTTACCGGATAAGGCGCAGCGGTCGGGCTGAACGGGGGGTTCGTGCACACAGCCCAGCT
TGGAGCGAACGACCTACACCGAACTGAGATACCTACAGCGTGAGCTATGAGAAAGCGCCACGCTTCCCGA
AGGGAGAAAGGCGGACAGGTATCCGGTAAGCGGCAGGGTCGGAACAGGAGAGCGCACGAGGGAGCTTCCA
GGGGGAAACGCCTGGTATCTTTATAGTCCTGTCGGGTTTCGCCACCTCTGACTTGAGCGTCGATTTTTGT
GATGCTCGTCAGGGGGGCGGAGCCTATGGAAAAACGCCAGCAACGCGGCCTTTTTACGGTTCCTGGCCTT
TTGCTGGCCTTTTGCTCACATGTGAGGGCCTATTTCCCATGATTCCTTCATATTTGCATATACGATACAA
GGCTGTTAGAGAGATAATTGGAATTAATTTGACTGTAAACACAAAGATATTAGTACAAAATACGTGACGT
AGAAAGTAATAATTTCTTGGGTAGTTTGCAGTTTTAAAATTATGTTTTAAAATGGACTATCATATGCTTA
CCGTAACTTGAAAGTATTTCGATTTCTTGGCTTTATATATCTTGTGGAAAGGACGAAACACCGATCCAAG
CTGCTACAGAAGGTTTTAGAGCTAGAAATAGCAAGTTAAAATAAGGCTAGTCCGTTATCAACTTGAAAAA
GTGGCACCGAGTCGGTGCTTTTTTGTTTTAGAGCTAGAAATAGCAAGTTAAAATAAGGCTAGTCCGTTTT
TAGCGCGTGCGCCAATTCTGCAGACAAATGGCTCTAGAGGTACCCGTTACATAACTTACGGTAAATGGCC
CGCCTGGCTGACCGCCCAACGACCCCCGCCCATTGACGTCAATAGTAACGCCAATAGGGACTTTCCATTG
ACGTCAATGGGTGGAGTATTTACGGTAAACTGCCCACTTGGCAGTACATCAAGTGTATCATATGCCAAGT
ACGCCCCCTATTGACGTCAATGACGGTAAATGGCCCGCCTGGCATTGTGCCCAGTACATGACCTTATGGG
ACTTTCCTACTTGGCAGTACATCTACGTATTAGTCATCGCTATTACCATGGTCGAGGTGAGCCCCACGTT
CTGCTTCACTCTCCCCATCTCCCCCCCCTCCCCACCCCCAATTTTGTATTTATTTATTTTTTAATTATTT
TGTGCAGCGATGGGGG
